Addgene plasmid #43231: II-AATA
Depositing lab: Chad Cowan & Kiran Musunuru. Depositing organization: Harvard University. Publication: A TALEN Genome-Editing System for Generating Human Stem Cell-Based Disease Models. Ding Q, Lee YK, Schaefer EA, Peters DT, Veres A, Kim K, Kuperwasser N, Motola DL, Meissner TB, Hendriks WT, Trevisan M, Gupta RM, Moisan A, Banks E, Friesen M, Schinzel RT, Xia F, Tang A, Xia Y, Figueroa E, Wann A, Ahfeldt T, Daheron L, Zhang F, Rubin LL, Peng LF, Chung RT, Musunuru K, Cowan CA. Cell Stem Cell. 2012 Dec 12. pii: S1934-5909(12)00645-5. doi: 10.1016/j.stem.2012.11.011. PubMed 23246482.
Backbone
  Vector backbone: pCRII-TOPO
  Backbone manufacturer: Invitrogen
  Backbone size w/o insert (bp): 3973
  Vector type: Bacterial Cloning
Growth in bacteria
  Bacterial resistance: Ampicillin and Kanamycin, 100 & 50 μg/mL
  Growth temperature: 37°C
  Growth strain: Top10
  Copy number: High Copy
Gene/Insert
  Gene/Insert name: II-AATA
  Species: Synthetic
  Insert size (bp): 426
  Cloning method: TOPO Cloning
  Sequencing primers: 5′ T7; 3′ M13-rev
Terms and licenses: Academic/Nonprofit Terms; Industry Terms: Not Available to Industry
How to cite: II-AATA was a gift from Chad Cowan & Kiran Musunuru (Addgene plasmid # 43231 ; http://n2t.net/addgene:43231 ; RRID:Addgene_43231)
