[The description below was written by a language model from this plasmid's Addgene catalogue record.]
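Description:
II-AATA is a bacterial cloning plasmid built on the commercial pCRII-TOPO backbone (about 4 kb without insert), carrying a 426 bp synthetic insert introduced by TOPO cloning. It is a high-copy plasmid maintained in E. coli, and the record lists both ampicillin and kanamycin resistance, consistent with the dual-marker design of this backbone. The insert sits in the TOPO cloning site and can be sequenced from flanking T7 and M13 reverse primer sites. No feature table is provided, so the exact arrangement of backbone elements and the orientation of the insert cannot be confirmed from the record.

The record does not describe the insert beyond its name, synthetic origin and size. The plasmid was deposited in connection with a TALEN genome-editing system developed for generating human stem cell-based disease models, which suggests that it is one member of a library of pre-assembled TALE repeat modules. On that reading, "AATA" would denote the four DNA bases recognised by a short block of repeats, a size of 426 bp is roughly what four TALE repeats would occupy, and "II" would indicate the block's position in the ordered assembly. This interpretation is inferred from the name, the insert size and the associated publication rather than stated in the catalogue fields. The plasmid has no expression elements noted for mammalian cells and appears to serve purely as a storage and source vector, from which the module would be taken and combined with other blocks to build a full-length TALE DNA-binding array in a separate nuclease expression vector.
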