>Addgene plasmid #43231 | II-AATA | depositor partial sequence | sequence record 58496 | II-AATA sequence 426 bps
CGTCTCGCTTAACCCCAGAGCAGGTCGTGGCAATCGCCTCCAACATTGGCGGGAAACAGGCACTCGAGAC
TGTCCAGCGCCTGCTTCCCGTGCTGTGCCAAGCGCACGGACTCACCCCAGAGCAGGTCGTGGCAATCGCC
TCCAACATTGGCGGGAAACAGGCACTCGAGACTGTCCAGCGCCTGCTTCCCGTGCTGTGCCAAGCGCACG
GCCTCACCCCAGAGCAGGTCGTGGCCATTGCCTCGAATGGAGGGGGCAAACAGGCGTTGGAAACCGTACA
ACGATTGCTGCCGGTGCTGTGCCAAGCGCACGGATTAACCCCAGAGCAGGTCGTGGCAATCGCCTCCAAC
ATTGGCGGGAAACAGGCACTCGAGACTGTCCAGCGCCTGCTTCCCGTGCTGTGCCAAGCGCACGGGCTCA
GAGACG
