>Addgene plasmid #43231 | II-AATA | addgene partial sequence | sequence record 61947 | M13-F20 5'-TGTAAAACGACGGCCAGT-3'
GGGCGAATTGGGCCCTCTAGATGCATGCTCGAGCGGCCGCCAGTGTGATGGATATCTGCAGAATTCGCCC
TTAGTATCTTTCCTGTGCCCACGTCTCTGAGCCCGTGCGCTTGGCACAGCACGGGAAGCAGGCGCTGGAC
AGTCTCGAGTGCCTGTTTCCCGCCAATGTTGGAGGCGATTGCCACGACCTGCTCTGGGGTTAATCCGTGC
GCTTGGCACAGCACCGGCAGCAATCGTTGTACGGTTTCCAACGCCTGTTTGCCCCCTCCATTCGAGGCAA
TGGCCACGACCTGCTCTGGGGTGAGGCCGTGCGCTTGGCACAGCACGGGAAGCAGGCGCTGGACAGTCTC
GAGTGCCTGTTTCCCGCCAATGTTGGAGGCGATTGCCACGACCTGCTCTGGGGTGAGTCCGTGCGCTTGG
CACAGCACGGGAAGCAGGCGCTGGACAGTCTCGAGTGCCTGTTTCCCGCCAATGTTGGAGGCGATTGCCA
CGACCTGCTCTGGGGTTAAGCGAGACGCGCTAGGACGGCATCTATATAAGGGCGAATTCCAGCACACTGG
CGGCCGTTACTAGTGGATCCGAGCTCGGTACCAAGCTTGGCGTAATCATGGTCATAGCTGTTTCCTGTGT
GAAATTGTTATCCGCTCACAATTCCACACAACATACGAGCCGGAAGCATAAAGTGTAAAGCCTGGGGTGC
CTAATGAGTGAGCTAACTCACATTAATTGCGTTGCGCTCACTGCCCGCTTTCCAGTCGGGAAACCTGTCG
TGCCAGCTGCATTAATGAATCGGCCAACGCGCGGGGAGAGGCGGTTTGCGTATTGGGCGCTCTTCCGCTT
CCTCGCTCACTGACTCGCTGCGCTCGGTCGTTCGGCTGCGGCGAGCGGTATCAGCTCACTCAAA
